>Addgene plasmid #110148 | pSKB3SaGGR G91H (JBEI-3677) | depositor full sequence | sequence record 207238 | pSKB3SaGGR G91H (JBEI-3677) sequence 6712 bps
TAATACGACTCACTATAGGGGAATTGTGAGCGGATAACAATTCCCCTCTAGAAATAATTTTGTTTAACTT
TAAGAAGGAGATATACCATGGGCAGCAGCCATCATCATCATCATCACGATTACGATATCCCAACGACCGA
AAACCTTTACTTCCAGGGCCAATGGCATATGAAGGAACTTAAATATGACGTTCTGATAATCGGAGGAGGT
TTTGCTGGTTCTTCAGCTGCTTACCAATTATCACGAAGAGGTCTTAAAATATTATTAGTAGATAGCAAAC
CGTGGAACAGGATAGGAGACAAACCTTGTGGAGATGCAGTAAGTAAGGCTCATTTTGATAAGTTAGGTAT
GCCTTATCCTAAAGGTGAAGAGTTAGAAAATAAAATAAATGGAATAAAGCTTTACAGCCCTGATATGCAG
ACAGTATGGACAGTAAATCATGAGGGTTTTGAACTAAATGCCCCACTATATAATCAAAGAGTTCTTAAAG
AGGCACAGGATAGAGGAGTCGAAATATGGGATTTGACAACAGCAATGAAACCCATATTTGAAGATGGTTA
TGTAAAAGGAGCAGTCCTCTTTAATAGAAGAACCAATGAGGAACTTACAGTATACTCTAAGGTAGTTGTT
GAGGCTACAGGATATTCAAGAAGTTTCAGAAGTAAACTACCACCTGAATTACCCATAACCGAAGATCTAG
ATGATAAGGATGCAGACGTAGCGTACAGAGAGGTTCTACTAACTAAGGAAGATATAGAGGACCATGACTA
CTTGAGAATATTCATAGATCAAGAGACATCTCCAGGCGGTTATTGGTGGTACTTCCCTAAAGGGAAGAAC
AAAGTCAATGTCGGTCTTGGAATTCAGGGCGGTATGGGATACCCAAGCATTCATGAGTATTATAAAAAAT
ATCTAGATAAGTATGCACCTGATGTGGATAAAAGTAAATTATTGGTTAAAGGAGGTGCATTGGTTCCCAC
CAGAAGACCGTTATATACAATGGCATGGAACGGTATAATAGTTATAGGAGATTCAGGGTTTACTGTAAAT
CCTGTTCATGGCGGAGGAAAAGGTTCAGCCATGATATCTGGATATTGTGCAGCGAAAGCTATACTTTCAG
CTTTTGAGACAGGAGATTTCTCAGCTTCAGGATTATGGGACATGAACATTTGCTATGTAAATGAGTATGG
AGCAAAACAAGCCAGCCTAGACATATTTAGGAGGTTCCTTCAGAAACTTAGTAATGACGACATAAACTAT
GGAATGAAGAAGAAGATTATAAAAGAAGAGGATCTGCTGGAAGCAAGTGAAAAAGGAGATCTTCACTTGT
CTGTTGCTGATAAGGCAATGAGAGTAATCTCTGGTTTAGGCAGACCCTCTTTATTATTCAAGCTAAAGGC
GGTTGCAGAGTCTATGAAGAAAATAAAGGAATTATATCTGAATTATCCAAGATCCCCCTCATCTTTAGGT
AGTTGGAGAAGAGAAGTTGACAATGTTCTAACAGAGTTTAACAAAAGTTTAAGTTAGGATCCGAATTCGA
GCTCCGTCGACAAGCTTGCGGCCGCACTCGAGCACCACCACCACCACCACTGAGATCCGGCTGCTAACAA
AGCCCGAAAGGAAGCTGAGTTGGCTGCTGCCACCGCTGAGCAATAACTAGCATAACCCCTTGGGGCCTCT
AAACGGGTCTTGAGGGGTTTTTTGCTGAAAGGAGGAACTATATCCGGATTGGCGAATGGG
[124 nt withheld, positions 1741-1864]
C
[91 nt withheld, positions 1866-1956]
A
[49 nt withheld, positions 1958-2006]
CCTTTGACGTTGGAGTCCACGTTCTTT
[37 nt withheld, positions 2034-2070]
ACCCTATCTCGGTCTATTCTTTTGATTTATAAGGGATTTTGCCGATTTCGGCCTATTGGTTAAAAAATGA
GCTGATTTAACAAAAATTTAACGCGAATTTTAACAAAATATTAACGTTTACAATTTCAGGTGGCACTTTT
CGGGGAAATGTGCGCGGAACCCCTATTTGTTTATTTTTCTAAATACATTCAAATATGTATCCGCTCATGA
ATTAATTCTTAGAAAAACTCATCGAGCATCAAATGAAACTGCAATTTATTCATATCAGGATTATCAATAC
CATATTTTTGAAAAAGCCGTTTCTGTAATGAAGGAGAAAACTCACCGAGGCAGTTCCATAGGATGGCAAG
ATCCTGGTATCGGTCTGCGATTCCGACTCGTCCAACATCAATACAACCTATTAATTTCCCCTCGTCAAAA
ATAAGGTTATCAAGTGAGAAATCACCATGAGTGACGACTGAATCCGGTGAGAATGGCAAAAGTTTATGCA
TTTCTTTCCAGACTTGTTCAACAGGCCAGCCATTACGCTCGTCATCAAAATCACTCGCATCAACCAAACC
GTTATTCATTCGTGATTGCGCCTGAGCGAGACGAAATACGCGATCGCTGTTAAAAGGACAATTACAAACA
GGAATCGAATGCAACCGGCGCAGGAACACTGCCAGCGCATCAACAATATTTTCACCTGAATCAGGATATT
CTTCTAATACCTGGAATGCTGTTTTCCCGGGGATCGCAGTGGTGAGTAACCATGCATCATCAGGAGTACG
GATAAAATGCTTGATGGTCGGAAGAGGCATAAATTCCGTCAGCCAGTTTAGTCTGACCATCTCATCTGTA
ACATCATTGGCAACGCTACCTTTGCCATGTTTCAGAAACAACTCTGGCGCATCGGGCTTCCCATACAATC
GATAGATTGTCGCACCTGATTGCCCGACATTATCGCGAGCCCATTTATACCCATATAAATCAGCATCCAT
GTTGGAATTTAATCGCGGCCTAGAGCAAGACGTTTCCCGTTGAATATGGCTCATAACACCCCTTGTATTA
CTGTTTATGTAAGCAGACAGTTTTATTGTTCATGACCAAAATCCCTTAACGTGAGTTTTCGTTCCACTGA
GCGTCAGACCCCGTAGAAAAGATCAAAGGATCTTCTTGAGATCCTTTTTTTCTGCGCGTAATCTGCTGCT
TGCAAACAAAAAAACCACCGCTACCAGCGGTGGTTTGTTTGCCGGATCAAGAGCTACCAACTCTTTTTCC
GAAGGTAACTGGCTTCAGCAGAGCGCAGATACCAAATACTGTCCTTCTAGTGTAGCCGTAGTTAGGCCAC
CACTTCAAGAACTCTGTAGCACCGCCTACATACCTCGCTCTGCTAATCCTGTTACCAGTGGCTGCTGCCA
GTGGCGATAAGTCGTGTCTTACCGGGTTGGACTCAAGACGATAGTTACCGGATAAGGCGCAGCGGTCGGG
CTGAACGGGGGGTTCGTGCACACAGCCCAGCTTGGAGCGAACGACCTACACCGAACTGAGATACCTACAG
CGTGAGCTATGAGAAAGCGCCACGCTTCCCGAAGGGAGAAAGGCGGACAGGTATCCGGTAAGCGGCAGGG
TCGGAACAGGAGAGCGCACGAGGGAGCTTCCAGGGGGAAACGCCTGGTATCTTTATAGTCCTGTCGGGTT
TCGCCACCTCTGACTTGAGCGTCGATTTTTGTGATGCTCGTCAGGGGGGCGGAGCCTATGGAAAAACGCC
AGCAACGCGGCCTTTTTACGGTTCCTGGCCTTTTGCTGGCCTTTTGCTCACATGTTCTTTCCTGCGTTAT
CCCCTGATTCTGTGGATAACCGTATTACCGCCTTTGAGTGAGCTGATACCGCTCGCCGCAGCCGAACGAC
CGAGCGCAGCGAGTCAGTGAGCGAGGAAGCGGAAGAGCGCCTGATGCGGTATTTTCTCCTTACGCATCTG
TGCGGTATTTCACACCGCATATATGGTGCACTCTCAGTACAATCTGCTCTGATGCCGCATAGTTAAGCCA
GTATACACTCCGCTATCGCTACGTGACTGGGTCATGGCTGCGCCCCGACACCCGCCAACACCCGCTGACG
CGCCCTGACGGGCTTGTCTGCTCCCGGCATCCGCTTACAGACAAGCTGTGACCGTCTCCGGGAGCTGCAT
GTGTCAGAGGTTTTCACCGTCATCACCGAAACGCGCGAGGCAGCTGCGGTAAAGCTCATCAGCGTGGTCG
TGAAGCGATTCACAGATGTCTGCCTGTTCATCCGCGTCCAGCTCGTTGAGTTTCTCCAGAAGCGTTAATG
TCTGGCTTCTGATAAAGCGGGCCATGTTAAGGGCGGTTTTTTCCTGTTTGGTCACTGATGCCTCCGTGTA
AGGGGGATTTCTGTTCATGGGGGTAATGATACCGATGAAACGAGAGAGGATGCTCACGATACGGGTTACT
GATGATGAACATGCCCGGTTACTGGAACGTTGTGAGGGTAAACAACTGGCGGTATGGATGCGGCGGGACC
AGAGAAAAATCACTCAGGGTCAATGCCAGCGCTTCGTTAATACAGATGTAGGTGTTCCACAGGGTAGCCA
GCAGCATCCTGCGATGCAGATCCGGAACATAATGGTGCAGGGCGCTGACTTCCGCGTTTCCAGACTTTAC
GAAACACGGAAACCGAAGACCATTCATGTTGTTGCTCAGGTCGCAGACGTTTTGCAGCAGCAGTCGCTTC
ACGTTCGCTCGCGTATCGGTGATTCATTCTGCTAACCAGTAAGGCAACCCCGCCAGCCTAGCCGGGTCCT
CAACGACAGGAGCACGATCATGCGCACCCGTGGGGCCGCCATGCCGGCGATAATGGCCTGCTTCTCGCCG
AAACGTTTGGTGGCGGGACCAGTGACGAAGGCTTGAGCGAGGGCGTGCAAGATTCCGAATACCGCAAGCG
ACAGGCCGATCATCGTCGCGCTCCAGCGAAAGCGGTCCTCGCCGAAAATGACCCAGAGCGCTGCCGGCAC
CTGTCCTACGAGTTGCATGATAAAGAAGACAGTCATAAGTGCGGCGACGATAGTCATGCCCCGCGCCCAC
CGGAAGGAGCTGACTGGGTTGAAGGCTCTCAAGGGCATCGGTCGAGATCCCGGTGCCTAATGAGTGAGCT
AACTTACATTAATTGCGTTGCGCTCACTGCCCGCTTTCCAGTCGGGAAACCTGTCGTGCCAGCTGCATTA
ATGAATCGGCCAACGCGCGGGGAGAGGCGGTTTGCGTATTGGGCGCCAGGGTGGTTTTTCTTTTCACCAG
TGAGACGGGCAACAGCTGATTGCCCTTCACCGCCTGGCCCTGAGAGAGTTGCAGCAAGCGGTCCACGCTG
GTTTGCCCCAGCAGGCGAAAATCCTGTTTGATGGTGGTTAACGGCGGGATATAACATGAGCTGTCTTCGG
TATCGTCGTATCCCACTACCGAGATATCCGCACCAACGCGCAGCCCGGACTCGGTAATGGCGCGCATTGC
GCCCAGCGCCATCTGATCGTTGGCAACCAGCATCGCAGTGGGAACGATGCCCTCATTCAGCATTTGCATG
GTTTGTTGAAAACCGGACATGGCACTCCAGTCGCCTTCCCGTTCCGCTATCGGCTGAATTTGATTGCGAG
TGAGATATTTATGCCAGCCAGCCAGACGCAGACGCGCCGAGACAGAACTTAATGGGCCCGCTAACAGCGC
GATTTGCTGGTGACCCAATGCGACCAGATGCTCCACGCCCAGTCGCGTACCGTCTTCATGGGAGAAAATA
ATACTGTTGATGGGTGTCTGGTCAGAGACATCAAGAAATAACGCCGGAACATTAGTGCAGGCAGCTTCCA
CAGCAATGGCATCCTGGTCATCCAGCGGATAGTTAATGATCAGCCCACTGACGCGTTGCGCGAGAAGATT
GTGCACCGCCGCTTTACAGGCTTCGACGCCGCTTCGTTCTACCATCGACACCACCACGCTGGCACCCAGT
TGATCGGCGCGAGATTTAATCGCCGCGACAATTTGCGACGGCGCGTGCAGGGCCAGACTGGAGGTGGCAA
CGCCAATCAGCAACGACTGTTTGCCCGCCAGTTGTTGTGCCACGCGGTTGGGAATGTAATTCAGCTCCGC
CATCGCCGCTTCCACTTTTTCCCGCGTTTTCGCAGAAACGTGGCTGGCCTGGTTCACCACGCGGGAAACG
GTCTGATAAGAGACACCGGCATACTCTGCGACATCGTATAACGTTACTGGTTTCACATTCACCACCCTGA
ATTGACTCTCTTCCGGGCGCTATCATGCCATACCGCGAAAGGTTTTGCGCCATTCGATGGTGTCCGGGAT
CTCGACGCTCTCCCTTATGCGACTCCTGCATTAGGAAGCAGCCCAGTAGTAGGTTGAGGCCGTTGAGCAC
CGCCGCCGCAAGGAATGGTGCATGCAAGGAGATGGCGCCCAACAGTCCCCCGGCCACGGGGCCTGCCACC
ATACCCACGCCGAAACAAGCGCTCATGAGCCCGAAGTGGCGAGCCCGATCTTCCCCATCGGTGATGTCGG
CGATATAGGCGCCAGCAACCGCACCTGTGGCGCCGGTGATGCCGGCCACGATGCGTCCGGCGTAGAGGAT
CGAGATCTCGATCCCGCGAAAT
Features (pLannotate 1.2.2; 20 found; start..end, strand, type, name):
      1..19      +  promoter       T7 promoter: promoter for bacteriophage T7 RNA polymerase
     20..44      +  protein_bind   lac operator: The lac repressor binds to the lac operator to inhibit transcription in E. coli. This inhibition can be relieved by adding lactose or isopropyl-β-D-thiogalactopyranoside (IPTG). lac repressor encoded by lacI
     59..81      +  RBS            RBS: efficient ribosome binding site from bacteriophage T7 gene 10 (Olins and Rangwala, 1989)
    100..116     +  CDS            capTEV™ (fragment): composite tag for in vivo biotinylation, TEV protease cleavage, and 6xHis tagging
    169..1524    +  CDS            GGR_SULAC: Experimental evidence at protein level: Swiss-Prot protein existence level 1. Is involved in the reduction of 2,3- digeranylgeranylglycerophospholipids (unsaturated archaeols) into 2,3- diphytanylglycerophospholipids (saturated archaeols) in the biosynthesis of archaeal membrane lipids. Catalyzes the formation of archaetidic acid (2,3-di-O-phytanyl-sn-glyceryl phosphate) from 2,3-di- O-geranylgeranylglyceryl phosphate (DGGGP) via the hydrogenation of each double bond of the isoprenoid chains. Is not active with NADPH or NADH as an electron donor; the physiological reducing agent is unknown. Is
   1573..1590    +  CDS            9xHis (fragment): 9xHis affinity tag
   1600..1649    +  CDS            SET1 (fragment): solubility-enhancement tag derived from T7 phage gene 10B
   1657..1704    +  terminator     T7 terminator: transcription terminator for bacteriophage T7 RNA polymerase
   1741..2196    +  rep_origin     f1 ori (sequence partly withheld): f1 bacteriophage origin of replication; arrow indicates direction of (+) strand synthesis
   2223..2280    +  promoter       AmpR promoter (fragment): bla
   2289..3104    -  CDS            KanR: aminoglycoside phosphotransferase; aph(3')-Ia; confers resistance to kanamycin in bacteria or G418 (Geneticin®) in eukaryotes
   3226..3814    +  rep_origin     ori: high-copy-number ColE1/pMB1/pBR322/pUC origin of replication
   4000..4142    -  misc_feature   bom: basis of mobility region from pBR322
   4244..4435    -  CDS            rop: Rop protein, which maintains plasmids at low copy number; rop
   4452..4832    +  CDS            YPB1_ECOLX: Protein predicted: Swiss-Prot protein existence level 4. From Escherichia coli.
   4904..5195    -  CDS            TcR (fragment): tetracycline efflux protein; tet; confers resistance to tetracycline
   5210..5231    -  protein_bind   CAP binding site: CAP binding activates transcription in the presence of cAMP. E. coli catabolite activator protein
   5244..6326    -  CDS            lacI: lac repressor; lacI; The lac repressor binds to the lac operator to inhibit transcription in E. coli. This inhibition can be relieved by adding lactose or isopropyl-β-D-thiogalactopyranoside (IPTG).
   6327..6404    -  promoter       lacI promoter: lacI
   6412..6691    -  CDS            TcR (fragment): tetracycline efflux protein; tet; confers resistance to tetracycline
