>Addgene plasmid #110148 | pSKB3SaGGR G91H (JBEI-3677) | addgene full sequence | sequence record 212815 | Addgene NGS Result
GACTCCTGCATTAGGAAGCAGCCCAGTAGTAGGTTGAGGCCGTTGAGCACCGCCGCCGCAAGGAATGGTG
CATGCAAGGAGATGGCGCCCAACAGTCCCCCGGCCACGGGGCCTGCCACCATACCCACGCCGAAACAAGC
GCTCATGAGCCCGAAGTGGCGAGCCCGATCTTCCCCATCGGTGATGTCGGCGATATAGGCGCCAGCAACC
GCACCTGTGGCGCCGGTGATGCCGGCCACGATGCGTCCGGCGTAGAGGATCGAGATCTCGATCCCGCGAA
ATTAATACGACTCACTATAGGGGAATTGTGAGCGGATAACAATTCCCCTCTAGAAATAATTTTGTTTAAC
TTTAAGAAGGAGATATACCATGGGCAGCAGCCATCATCATCATCATCACGATTACGATATCCCAACGACC
GAAAACCTTTACTTCCAGGGCCAATGGCATATGAAGGAACTTAAATATGACGTTCTGATAATCGGAGGAG
GTTTTGCTGGTTCTTCAGCTGCTTACCAATTATCACGAAGAGGTCTTAAAATATTATTAGTAGATAGCAA
ACCGTGGAACAGGATAGGAGACAAACCTTGTGGAGATGCAGTAAGTAAGGCTCATTTTGATAAGTTAGGT
ATGCCTTATCCTAAAGGTGAAGAGTTAGAAAATAAAATAAATGGAATAAAGCTTTACAGCCCTGATATGC
AGACAGTATGGACAGTAAATCATGAGGGTTTTGAACTAAATGCCCCACTATATAATCAAAGAGTTCTTAA
AGAGGCACAGGATAGAGGAGTCGAAATATGGGATTTGACAACAGCAATGAAACCCATATTTGAAGATGGT
TATGTAAAAGGAGCAGTCCTCTTTAATAGAAGAACCAATGAGGAACTTACAGTATACTCTAAGGTAGTTG
TTGAGGCTACAGGATATTCAAGAAGTTTCAGAAGTAAACTACCACCTGAATTACCCATAACCGAAGATCT
AGATGATAAGGATGCAGACGTAGCGTACAGAGAGGTTCTACTAACTAAGGAAGATATAGAGGACCATGAC
TACTTGAGAATATTCATAGATCAAGAGACATCTCCAGGCGGTTATTGGTGGTACTTCCCTAAAGGGAAGA
ACAAAGTCAATGTCGGTCTTGGAATTCAGGGCGGTATGGGATACCCAAGCATTCATGAGTATTATAAAAA
ATATCTAGATAAGTATGCACCTGATGTGGATAAAAGTAAATTATTGGTTAAAGGAGGTGCATTGGTTCCC
ACCAGAAGACCGTTATATACAATGGCATGGAACGGTATAATAGTTATAGGAGATTCAGGGTTTACTGTAA
ATCCTGTTCATGGCGGAGGAAAAGGTTCAGCCATGATATCTGGATATTGTGCAGCGAAAGCTATACTTTC
AGCTTTTGAGACAGGAGATTTCTCAGCTTCAGGATTATGGGACATGAACATTTGCTATGTAAATGAGTAT
GGAGCAAAACAAGCCAGCCTAGACATATTTAGGAGGTTCCTTCAGAAACTTAGTAATGACGACATAAACT
ATGGAATGAAGAAGAAGATTATAAAAGAAGAGGATCTGCTGGAAGCAAGTGAAAAAGGAGATCTTCACTT
GTCTGTTGCTGATAAGGCAATGAGAGTAATCTCTGGTTTAGGCAGACCCTCTTTATTATTCAAGCTAAAG
GCGGTTGCAGAGTCTATGAAGAAAATAAAGGAATTATATCTGAATTATCCAAGATCCCCCTCATCTTTAG
GTAGTTGGAGAAGAGAAGTTGACAATGTTCTAACAGAGTTTAACAAAAGTTTAAGTTAGGATCCGAATTC
GAGCTCCGTCGACAAGCTTGCGGCCGCACTCGAGCACCACCACCACCACCACTGAGATCCGGCTGCTAAC
AAAGCCCGAAAGGAAGCTGAGTTGGCTGCTGCCACCGCTGAGCAATAACTAGCATAACCCCTTGGGGCCT
CTAAACGGGTCTTGAGGGGTTTTTTGCTGAAAGGAGGAACTATATCCGGATTGGCGAATGGG
[124 nt withheld, positions 2023-2146]
C
[91 nt withheld, positions 2148-2238]
A
[49 nt withheld, positions 2240-2288]
CCTTTGACGTTGGAGTCCACGTTCTTT
[37 nt withheld, positions 2316-2352]
ACCCTATCTCGGTCTATTCTTTTGATTTATAAGGGATTTTGCCGATTTCGGCCTATTGGTTAAAAAATGA
GCTGATTTAACAAAAATTTAACGCGAATTTTAACAAAATATTAACGCTTACAATTTAGGTGGCACTTTTC
GGGGAAATGTGCGCGGAACCCCTATTTGTTTATTTTTCTAAATACATTCAAATATGTATCCGCTCATGAA
TTAATTCTTAGAAAAACTCATCGAGCATCAAATGAAACTGCAATTTATTCATATCAGGATTATCAATACC
ATATTTTTGAAAAAGCCGTTTCTGTAATGAAGGAGAAAACTCACCGAGGCAGTTCCATAGGATGGCAAGA
TCCTGGTATCGGTCTGCGATTCCGACTCGTCCAACATCAATACAACCTATTAATTTCCCCTCGTCAAAAA
TAAGGTTATCAAGTGAGAAATCACCATGAGTGACGACTGAATCCGGTGAGAATGGCAAAAGTTTATGCAT
TTCTTTCCAGACTTGTTCAACAGGCCAGCCATTACGCTCGTCATCAAAATCACTCGCATCAACCAAACCG
TTATTCATTCGTGATTGCGCCTGAGCGAGACGAAATACGCGATCGCTGTTAAAAGGACAATTACAAACAG
GAATCGAATGCAACCGGCGCAGGAACACTGCCAGCGCATCAACAATATTTTCACCTGAATCAGGATATTC
TTCTAATACCTGGAATGCTGTTTTCCCGGGGATCGCAGTGGTGAGTAACCATGCATCATCAGGAGTACGG
ATAAAATGCTTGATGGTCGGAAGAGGCATAAATTCCGTCAGCCAGTTTAGTCTGACCATCTCATCTGTAA
CATCATTGGCAACGCTACCTTTGCCATGTTTCAGAAACAACTCTGGCGCATCGGGCTTCCCATACAATCG
ATAGATTGTCGCACCTGATTGCCCGACATTATCGCGAGCCCATTTATACCCATATAAATCAGCATCCATG
TTGGAATTTAATCGCGGCCTAGAGCAAGACGTTTCCCGTTGAATATGGCTCATAACACCCCTTGTATTAC
TGTTTATGTAAGCAGACAGTTTTATTGTTCATGACCAAAATCCCTTAACGTGAGTTTTCGTTCCACTGAG
CGTCAGACCCCGTAGAAAAGATCAAAGGATCTTCTTGAGATCCTTTTTTTCTGCGCGTAATCTGCTGCTT
GCAAACAAAAAAACCACCGCTACCAGCGGTGGTTTGTTTGCCGGATCAAGAGCTACCAACTCTTTTTCCG
AAGGTAACTGGCTTCAGCAGAGCGCAGATACCAAATACTGTCCTTCTAGTGTAGCCGTAGTTAGGCCACC
ACTTCAAGAACTCTGTAGCACCGCCTACATACCTCGCTCTGCTAATCCTGTTACCAGTGGCTGCTGCCAG
TGGCGATAAGTCGTGTCTTACCGGGTTGGACTCAAGACGATAGTTACCGGATAAGGCGCAGCGGTCGGGC
TGAACGGGGGGTTCGTGCACACAGCCCAGCTTGGAGCGAACGACCTACACCGAACTGAGATACCTACAGC
GTGAGCTATGAGAAAGCGCCACGCTTCCCGAAGGGAGAAAGGCGGACAGGTATCCGGTAAGCGGCAGGGT
CGGAACAGGAGAGCGCACGAGGGAGCTTCCAGGGGGAAACGCCTGGTATCTTTATAGTCCTGTCGGGTTT
CGCCACCTCTGACTTGAGCGTCGATTTTTGTGATGCTCGTCAGGGGGGCGGAGCCTATGGAAAAACGCCA
GCAACGCGGCCTTTTTACGGTTCCTGGCCTTTTGCTGGCCTTTTGCTCACATGTTCTTTCCTGCGTTATC
CCCTGATTCTGTGGATAACCGTATTACCGCCTTTGAGTGAGCTGATACCGCTCGCCGCAGCCGAACGACC
GAGCGCAGCGAGTCAGTGAGCGAGGAAGCGGAAGAGCGCCTGATGCGGTATTTTCTCCTTACGCATCTGT
GCGGTATTTCACACCGCAATGGTGCACTCTCAGTACAATCTGCTCTGATGCCGCATAGTTAAGCCAGTAT
ACACTCCGCTATCGCTACGTGACTGGGTCATGGCTGCGCCCCGACACCCGCCAACACCCGCTGACGCGCC
CTGACGGGCTTGTCTGCTCCCGGCATCCGCTTACAGACAAGCTGTGACCGTCTCCGGGAGCTGCATGTGT
CAGAGGTTTTCACCGTCATCACCGAAACGCGCGAGGCAGCTGCGGTAAAGCTCATCAGCGTGGTCGTGAA
GCGATTCACAGATGTCTGCCTGTTCATCCGCGTCCAGCTCGTTGAGTTTCTCCAGAAGCGTTAATGTCTG
GCTTCTGATAAAGCGGGCCATGTTAAGGGCGGTTTTTTCCTGTTTGGTCACTGATGCCTCCGTGTAAGGG
GGATTTCTGTTCATGGGGGTAATGATACCGATGAAACGAGAGAGGATGCTCACGATACGGGTTACTGATG
ATGAACATGCCCGGTTACTGGAACGTTGTGAGGGTAAACAACTGGCGGTATGGATGCGGCGGGACCAGAG
AAAAATCACTCAGGGTCAATGCCAGCGCTTCGTTAATACAGATGTAGGTGTTCCACAGGGTAGCCAGCAG
CATCCTGCGATGCAGATCCGGAACATAATGGTGCAGGGCGCTGACTTCCGCGTTTCCAGACTTTACGAAA
CACGGAAACCGAAGACCATTCATGTTGTTGCTCAGGTCGCAGACGTTTTGCAGCAGCAGTCGCTTCACGT
TCGCTCGCGTATCGGTGATTCATTCTGCTAACCAGTAAGGCAACCCCGCCAGCCTAGCCGGGTCCTCAAC
GACAGGAGCACGATCATGCGCACCCGTGGGGCCGCCATGCCGGCGATAATGGCCTGCTTCTCGCCGAAAC
GTTTGGTGGCGGGACCAGTGACGAAGGCTTGAGCGAGGGCGTGCAAGATTCCGAATACCGCAAGCGACAG
GCCGATCATCGTCGCGCTCCAGCGAAAGCGGTCCTCGCCGAAAATGACCCAGAGCGCTGCCGGCACCTGT
CCTACGAGTTGCATGATAAAGAAGACAGTCATAAGTGCGGCGACGATAGTCATGCCCCGCGCCCACCGGA
AGGAGCTGACTGGGTTGAAGGCTCTCAAGGGCATCGGTCGAGATCCCGGTGCCTAATGAGTGAGCTAACT
TACATTAATTGCGTTGCGCTCACTGCCCGCTTTCCAGTCGGGAAACCTGTCGTGCCAGCTGCATTAATGA
ATCGGCCAACGCGCGGGGAGAGGCGGTTTGCGTATTGGGCGCCAGGGTGGTTTTTCTTTTCACCAGTGAG
ACGGGCAACAGCTGATTGCCCTTCACCGCCTGGCCCTGAGAGAGTTGCAGCAAGCGGTCCACGCTGGTTT
GCCCCAGCAGGCGAAAATCCTGTTTGATGGTGGTTAACGGCGGGATATAACATGAGCTGTCTTCGGTATC
GTCGTATCCCACTACCGAGATATCCGCACCAACGCGCAGCCCGGACTCGGTAATGGCGCGCATTGCGCCC
AGCGCCATCTGATCGTTGGCAACCAGCATCGCAGTGGGAACGATGCCCTCATTCAGCATTTGCATGGTTT
GTTGAAAACCGGACATGGCACTCCAGTCGCCTTCCCGTTCCGCTATCGGCTGAATTTGATTGCGAGTGAG
ATATTTATGCCAGCCAGCCAGACGCAGACGCGCCGAGACAGAACTTAATGGGCCCGCTAACAGCGCGATT
TGCTGGTGACCCAATGCGACCAGATGCTCCACGCCCAGTCGCGTACCGTCTTCATGGGAGAAAATAATAC
TGTTGATGGGTGTCTGGTCAGAGACATCAAGAAATAACGCCGGAACATTAGTGCAGGCAGCTTCCACAGC
AATGGCATCCTGGTCATCCAGCGGATAGTTAATGATCAGCCCACTGACGCGTTGCGCGAGAAGATTGTGC
ACCGCCGCTTTACAGGCTTCGACGCCGCTTCGTTCTACCATCGACACCACCACGCTGGCACCCAGTTGAT
CGGCGCGAGATTTAATCGCCGCGACAATTTGCGACGGCGCGTGCAGGGCCAGACTGGAGGTGGCAACGCC
AATCAGCAACGACTGTTTGCCCGCCAGTTGTTGTGCCACGCGGTTGGGAATGTAATTCAGCTCCGCCATC
GCCGCTTCCACTTTTTCCCGCGTTTTCGCAGAAACGTGGCTGGCCTGGTTCACCACGCGGGAAACGGTCT
GATAAGAGACACCGGCATACTCTGCGACATCGTATAACGTTACTGGTTTCACATTCACCACCCTGAATTG
ACTCTCTTCCGGGCGCTATCATGCCATACCGCGAAAGGTTTTGCGCCATTCGATGGTGTCCGGGATCTCG
ACGCTCTCCCTTATGC
Features (pLannotate 1.2.2; 20 found; start..end, strand, type, name):
    283..301     +  promoter       T7 promoter: promoter for bacteriophage T7 RNA polymerase
    302..326     +  protein_bind   lac operator: The lac repressor binds to the lac operator to inhibit transcription in E. coli. This inhibition can be relieved by adding lactose or isopropyl-β-D-thiogalactopyranoside (IPTG). lac repressor encoded by lacI
    341..363     +  RBS            RBS: efficient ribosome binding site from bacteriophage T7 gene 10 (Olins and Rangwala, 1989)
    382..398     +  CDS            capTEV™ (fragment): composite tag for in vivo biotinylation, TEV protease cleavage, and 6xHis tagging
    451..1806    +  CDS            GGR_SULAC: Experimental evidence at protein level: Swiss-Prot protein existence level 1. Is involved in the reduction of 2,3- digeranylgeranylglycerophospholipids (unsaturated archaeols) into 2,3- diphytanylglycerophospholipids (saturated archaeols) in the biosynthesis of archaeal membrane lipids. Catalyzes the formation of archaetidic acid (2,3-di-O-phytanyl-sn-glyceryl phosphate) from 2,3-di- O-geranylgeranylglyceryl phosphate (DGGGP) via the hydrogenation of each double bond of the isoprenoid chains. Is not active with NADPH or NADH as an electron donor; the physiological reducing agent is unknown. Is
   1855..1872    +  CDS            9xHis (fragment): 9xHis affinity tag
   1882..1931    +  CDS            SET1 (fragment): solubility-enhancement tag derived from T7 phage gene 10B
   1939..1986    +  terminator     T7 terminator: transcription terminator for bacteriophage T7 RNA polymerase
   2023..2451    +  rep_origin     f1 ori (sequence partly withheld): f1 bacteriophage origin of replication; arrow indicates direction of (+) strand synthesis
   2504..2561    +  promoter       AmpR promoter (fragment): bla
   2570..3385    -  CDS            KanR: aminoglycoside phosphotransferase; aph(3')-Ia; confers resistance to kanamycin in bacteria or G418 (Geneticin®) in eukaryotes
   3507..4095    +  rep_origin     ori: high-copy-number ColE1/pMB1/pBR322/pUC origin of replication
   4281..4420    -  misc_feature   bom: basis of mobility region from pBR322
   4522..4713    -  CDS            rop: Rop protein, which maintains plasmids at low copy number; rop
   4730..5110    +  CDS            YPB1_ECOLX: Protein predicted: Swiss-Prot protein existence level 4. From Escherichia coli.
   5182..5473    -  CDS            TcR (fragment): tetracycline efflux protein; tet; confers resistance to tetracycline
   5488..5509    -  protein_bind   CAP binding site: CAP binding activates transcription in the presence of cAMP. E. coli catabolite activator protein
   5522..6604    -  CDS            lacI: lac repressor; lacI; The lac repressor binds to the lac operator to inhibit transcription in E. coli. This inhibition can be relieved by adding lactose or isopropyl-β-D-thiogalactopyranoside (IPTG).
   6605..6682    -  promoter       lacI promoter: lacI
   6690..261     -  CDS            TcR (fragment) (across the origin): tetracycline efflux protein; tet; confers resistance to tetracycline
