[The description below was written by a language model from this plasmid's Addgene catalogue record and pLannotate feature annotations shown in this document.]
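Description:
pSKB3SaGGR G91H (JBEI-3677) is a bacterial expression plasmid built on the pSKB3 backbone, which by its feature layout is a pET-style, T7-driven vector of about 6.7 kb. It replicates in E. coli from a ColE1/pMB1-family origin and is selected with kanamycin through an aph(3')-Ia cassette. The catalogue lists it as high copy, although the annotation also detects the rop gene and the pBR322 bom region, which are normally associated with more moderate copy number. An f1 origin is present, and short tetracycline-resistance fragments appear to be non-functional backbone remnants.

The insert is geranylgeranyl reductase (GGR) from the archaeon Sulfolobus acidocaldarius, carrying the site-directed substitution G91H. This enzyme hydrogenates the double bonds of geranylgeranyl chains during biosynthesis of saturated archaeal membrane lipids. The coding sequence sits downstream of a T7 promoter, a lac operator and the T7 gene 10 ribosome binding site, and is followed by a T7 terminator. A plasmid-borne lacI gene provides repressor, so expression should be IPTG-inducible in a host that supplies T7 RNA polymerase. A small match to a His/TEV-type composite tag lies upstream of the gene, suggesting an N-terminal purification tag, and a His-tag fragment also lies downstream. The record does not confirm which of these is in frame with the protein. The cloning sites are not recorded.

The two feature tables, from the depositor sequence and the repository's sequencing result, show the same elements in the same order and differ only by a few nucleotides and the numbering start. The plasmid belongs to a structure-guided mutagenesis study that aimed to alter GGR so as to tailor isoprenoid products, and it serves to produce this variant recombinantly.
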