Addgene plasmid #110148: pSKB3SaGGR G91H (JBEI-3677)
Purpose: SaGGR site-directed mutation of G91H
Depositing lab: Jay Keasling. Depositing organization: Lawrence Berkeley National Laboratory. Publication: Constructing tailored isoprenoid products by structure-guided modification of geranylgeranyl reductase. Kung Y, McAndrew RP, Xie X, Liu CC, Pereira JH, Adams PD, Keasling JD. Structure. 2014 Jul 8;22(7):1028-36. doi: 10.1016/j.str.2014.05.007. Epub 2014 Jun 19. PubMed 24954619.
Backbone
  Vector backbone: pSKB3
  Vector type: Bacterial Expression
Growth in bacteria
  Bacterial resistance: Kanamycin, 50 μg/mL
  Growth temperature: 37°C
  Growth strain: DH10B
  Copy number: High Copy
Gene/Insert
  Gene/Insert name: GGR (alt name: geranylgeranyl reductase)
  Species: Sulfolobus acidocaldarius
  Mutation: SaGGR site-directed mutation of G91H
  Promoter: T7
  Cloning method: Restriction Enzyme; 5′ cloning site unknown (unknown if destroyed); 3′ cloning site unknown (unknown if destroyed)
  Sequencing primers: 5′ unknown
Terms and licenses: Academic/Nonprofit Terms; Industry Terms: Not Available to Industry
How to cite: pSKB3SaGGR G91H (JBEI-3677) was a gift from Jay Keasling (Addgene plasmid # 110148 ; http://n2t.net/addgene:110148 ; RRID:Addgene_110148)
